Addgene plasmid #187364: EGFP-Myo1b motor
Purpose: Expresses rat myosin 1b isoform b motor domain labelled with EGFP
Depositing lab: Evelyne Coudrier. Depositing organization: Institut Curie. Publication: Myosin 1b functions as an effector of EphB signaling to control cell repulsion. Prosperi MT, Lepine P, Dingli F, Paul-Gilloteaux P, Martin R, Loew D, Knolker HJ, Coudrier E. J Cell Biol. 2015 Jul 20;210(2):347-61. doi: 10.1083/jcb.201501018. PubMed 26195670.
Backbone
  Vector backbone: pEGFP-C1
  Backbone manufacturer: Clontech
  Backbone size w/o insert (bp): 4694
  Vector type: Mammalian Expression
Growth in bacteria
  Bacterial resistance: Kanamycin, 50 μg/mL
  Growth temperature: 37°C
  Growth strain: DH5alpha
  Copy number: High Copy
Gene/Insert
  Gene/Insert name: myosin 1b isoform b motor domain
  Species: R. norvegicus (rat)
  Insert size (bp): 2248
  Entrez Gene: Myo1b (a.k.a. Myr1)
  Promoter: CMV
  Tag / fusion protein: EGFP (N terminal on backbone)
  Cloning method: Unknown
  Sequencing primers: 5′ EGFP-N
Terms and licenses: Academic/Nonprofit Terms; Industry Terms: Not Available to Industry
Depositor comments: PCR cloning at EcoRI-XbaI DNA fragment was generated by PCR on rat Myo1b cDNA with 5' primer ATGGCCAAGAAGGAGGTAAAAT and 3' primer CTGATATCGCTTTTGTTGCGCGT
How to cite: EGFP-Myo1b motor was a gift from Evelyne Coudrier (Addgene plasmid # 187364 ; http://n2t.net/addgene:187364 ; RRID:Addgene_187364)
