[The description below was written by a language model from this plasmid's Addgene catalogue record and pLannotate feature annotations shown in this document.]
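Description:
EGFP-Myo1b motor is a mammalian expression plasmid built on the Clontech pEGFP-C1 backbone that produces the motor domain of rat myosin 1b (isoform b) fused to the C terminus of EGFP. The sequenced record is about 6.9 kb. Transcription is driven by the human cytomegalovirus immediate early enhancer and promoter. The EGFP coding sequence runs through a short remnant of the multiple cloning site directly into the roughly 2.2 kb Myo1b fragment, and the transcript is terminated by the SV40 polyadenylation signal. According to the depositor, the insert was amplified by PCR from rat Myo1b cDNA and cloned between EcoRI and XbaI. The automated annotation labels this fragment by its closest reference match, the mouse Myo1b protein, but the catalogue entry gives the species as rat. Small annotated fragments such as the SV40 large T antigen, ble and bGH poly(A) hits are most likely residual backbone sequence rather than functional parts.

The plasmid is propagated in E. coli through a high-copy ColE1/pUC-type origin and also carries an f1 origin for single-stranded DNA production. A single NeoR/KanR (Tn5 aminoglycoside phosphotransferase) cassette serves both hosts. A bacterial bla-type promoter provides kanamycin resistance in E. coli, while the SV40 enhancer and early promoter with the HSV TK poly(A) signal allows G418 selection of transfected mammalian cells.

Because it expresses only the motor domain, the construct lets a fluorescently tagged truncated myosin be localised in living or fixed cells. It can also be used to separate the contribution of the motor region from the rest of the protein. The associated study examined myosin 1b as an effector of EphB signalling in cell repulsion.
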