Features (pLannotate 1.2.2; 15 found; start..end, strand, type, name):
     61..364     +  enhancer       CMV enhancer: human cytomegalovirus immediate early enhancer
    365..568     +  promoter       CMV promoter: human cytomegalovirus (CMV) immediate early promoter
    613..1329    +  CDS            EGFP: EGFP is a basic (constitutively fluorescent) green fluorescent protein published in 1996, derived from Aequorea victoria. It is reported to be a rapidly-maturing weak dimer with moderate acid sensitivity.
   1330..1365    +  misc_feature   MCS (fragment): multiple cloning site
   1366..3609    +  CDS            Myo1b (fragment): MYO1B_MOUSE - Experimental evidence at protein level: Swiss-Prot protein existence level 1. Motor protein that may participate in process critical to neuronal development and function such as cell migration, neurite outgrowth and vesicular transport. From Mus musculus (Mouse).
   3623..3707    +  CDS            large T antigen (fragment): large T antigen from SV40 (simian virus 40)
   3730..3851    +  polyA_signal   SV40 poly(A) signal: SV40 polyadenylation signal
   3885..4313    -  rep_origin     f1 ori (sequence partly withheld): f1 bacteriophage origin of replication; arrow indicates direction of (+) strand synthesis
   4340..4444    +  promoter       AmpR promoter: bla
   4446..4803    +  promoter       SV40 promoter: SV40 enhancer and early promoter
   4838..5632    +  CDS            NeoR/KanR: aminoglycoside phosphotransferase from Tn5; aph(3')-II (or nptII); confers resistance to neomycin, kanamycin, and G418 (Geneticin®)
   5653..5805    +  CDS            ble (fragment): BLE_KLEPN - Experimental evidence at protein level: Swiss-Prot protein existence level 1. Binding protein with a strong affinity to the bleomycin family of antibiotics. Binds to CL990; an antimitotic-antibiotic compound. From Klebsiella pneumoniae.
   5864..5911    +  polyA_signal   HSV TK poly(A) signal: herpes simplex virus thymidine kinase polyadenylation signal (Cole and Stacy, 1985)
   6002..6018    -  polyA_signal   bGH poly(A) signal (fragment): bovine growth hormone polyadenylation signal
   6240..6828    +  rep_origin     ori: high-copy-number ColE1/pMB1/pBR322/pUC origin of replication
>Addgene plasmid #187364 | EGFP-Myo1b motor | addgene full sequence | sequence record 368885 | Addgene NGS Result
TAGTTATTAATAGTAATCAATTACGGGGTCATTAGTTCATAGCCCATATATGGAGTTCCGCGTTACATAA
CTTACGGTAAATGGCCCGCCTGGCTGACCGCCCAACGACCCCCGCCCATTGACGTCAATAATGACGTATG
TTCCCATAGTAACGCCAATAGGGACTTTCCATTGACGTCAATGGGTGGAGTATTTACGGTAAACTGCCCA
CTTGGCAGTACATCAAGTGTATCATATGCCAAGTACGCCCCCTATTGACGTCAATGACGGTAAATGGCCC
GCCTGGCATTATGCCCAGTACATGACCTTATGGGACTTTCCTACTTGGCAGTACATCTACGTATTAGTCA
TCGCTATTACCATGGTGATGCGGTTTTGGCAGTACATCAATGGGCGTGGATAGCGGTTTGACTCACGGGG
ATTTCCAAGTCTCCACCCCATTGACGTCAATGGGAGTTTGTTTTGGCACCAAAATCAACGGGACTTTCCA
AAATGTCGTAACAACTCCGCCCCATTGACGCAAATGGGCGGTAGGCGTGTACGGTGGGAGGTCTATATAA
GCAGAGCTGGTTTAGTGAACCGTCAGATCCGCTAGCGCTACCGGTCGCCACCATGGTGAGCAAGGGCGAG
GAGCTGTTCACCGGGGTGGTGCCCATCCTGGTCGAGCTGGACGGCGACGTAAACGGCCACAAGTTCAGCG
TGTCCGGCGAGGGCGAGGGCGATGCCACCTACGGCAAGCTGACCCTGAAGTTCATCTGCACCACCGGCAA
GCTGCCCGTGCCCTGGCCCACCCTCGTGACCACCCTGACCTACGGCGTGCAGTGCTTCAGCCGCTACCCC
GACCACATGAAGCAGCACGACTTCTTCAAGTCCGCCATGCCCGAAGGCTACGTCCAGGAGCGCACCATCT
TCTTCAAGGACGACGGCAACTACAAGACCCGCGCCGAGGTGAAGTTCGAGGGCGACACCCTGGTGAACCG
CATCGAGCTGAAGGGCATCGACTTCAAGGAGGACGGCAACATCCTGGGGCACAAGCTGGAGTACAACTAC
AACAGCCACAACGTCTATATCATGGCCGACAAGCAGAAGAACGGCATCAAGGTGAACTTCAAGATCCGCC
ACAACATCGAGGACGGCAGCGTGCAGCTCGCCGACCACTACCAGCAGAACACCCCCATCGGCGACGGCCC
CGTGCTGCTGCCCGACAACCACTACCTGAGCACCCAGTCCGCCCTGAGCAAAGACCCCAACGAGAAGCGC
GATCACATGGTCCTGCTGGAGTTCGTGACCGCCGCCGGGATCACTCTCGGCATGGACGAGCTGTACAAGT
CCGGACTCAGATCTCGAGCTCAAGCTTCGAATTCTATGGCCAAGAAGGAGGTAAAATCCTCACTTCTGGA
CAATATGATCGGCGTTGGAGATACGGTTCTCTTGGAGCCTCTCAACGAGGAGACGTTCATCGACAACCTG
AAGAAGCGCTTCGATCACAATGAGATATATACATACATCGGGAGTGTGGTTATATCTGTTAACCCCTACC
GGTCCTTGCCCATTTATTCACCAGAGAAAGTGGAAGATTACAGAAATAGAAACTTCTATGAACTGAGCCC
TCACATCTTTGCTTTGTCGGATGAAGCATACAGATCCCTCCGTGATCAAGATAAAGATCAGTGCATTCTC
ATTACTGGGGAGAGTGGAGCGGGAAAAACAGAGGCCAGCAAGCTTGTGATGTCCTATGTCGCTGCAGTGT
GTGGAAAAGGAGCAGAAGTTAATCAGGTCAAGGAACAGCTTCTCCAGTCCACCCCTGTCCTGGAAGCTTT
TGGAAATGCCAAGACTGTAAGGAATGACAATTCATCCAGATTCGGCAAATACATGGATATTGAATTTGAC
TTTAAAGGCGATCCGCTGGGAGGAGTGATAAGTAACTATCTTTTAGAGAAATCTCGTGTTGTTAAGCAGC
CGAGAGGTGAAAGAAACTTCCACGTGTTCTATCAGCTGCTCTCGGGTGCCTCTGAGGAACTCCTCCACAA
GCTTAAACTGGAGCGGGATTTCAGCAGATACAACTATCTGAGTCTGGACTCTGCCAAAGTGAATGGTGTG
GACGACGCTGCCAATTTCAGAACTGTCAGGAATGCCATGCAGATCGTGGGCTTTTCGGATCCTGAGGCCG
AGTCTGTCCTGGAGGTTGTGGCAGCTGTCTTGAAACTGGGGAACATCGAGTTCAAGCCTGAATCACGAAT
GAACGGTTTGGATGAAAGCAAAATCAAAGACAAAAATGAGTTAAAAGAAATTTGTGAGTTGACCAGCATC
GATCAAGTGGTTTTAGAAAGAGCGTTCAGTTTCCGAACGGTTGAGGCGAAGCAGGAGAAAGTTTCAACCA
CATTGAATGTGGCTCAGGCTTATTATGCCCGTGATGCCCTGGCTAAAAACCTCTACAGCCGGTTGTTTTC
ATGGTTGGTAAATCGAATCAACGAAAGCATTAAGGCACAAACCAAAGTGAGAAAGAAGGTCATGGGTGTT
CTGGACATTTATGGCTTTGAGATATTTGAGGACAACAGCTTCGAGCAGTTCATTATTAATTATTGTAATG
AAAAGCTTCAACAAATCTTCATTGAACTGACCCTCAAAGAAGAGCAAGAGGAATATATTCGTGAGGACAT
AGAATGGACTCACATTGACTACTTCAACAATGCTATCATTTGCGACCTAATAGAAAACAACACAAACGGA
ATCTTGGCCATGCTGGATGAAGAGTGCCTGAGACCCGGCACTGTTACAGATGAGACCTTCCTGGAAAAGC
TGAACCAAGTCTGTGCCACCCACCAGCACTTCGAGAGCAGGATGAGCAAATGTTCCCGCTTCCTCAATGA
CACGACCCTGCCTCACAGCTGCTTCAGAATCCAGCATTATGCTGGCAAGGTGCTATACCAGGTGGAAGGG
TTTGTTGACAAGAACAATGACCTTCTGTACCGAGACCTGTCTCAAGCCATGTGGAAGGCTGGCCATGCCC
TCATCAAGTCTCTGTTCCCTGAAGGGAATCCTGCAAAGGTCAACCTGAAAAGACCTCCTACTGCAGGGTC
CCAGTTCAAGGCGTCGGTGGCCACCCTGATGAAAAACCTGCAGACCAAGAACCCGAACTATATCAGGTGC
ATCAAGCCGAACGATAAAAAGGCCGCTCACATTTTCAGTGAGAGTCTCGTGTGCCATCAGATCCGGTACC
TGGGTCTTCTGGAGAACGTTCGAGTGAGACGGGCAGGCTATGCCTTCAGGCAGGCCTATGAACCTTGTCT
GGAAAGATACAAGATGCTTTGCAAACAAACATGGCCTCACTGGAAGGGACCAGCAAGGTCTGGTGTGGAA
GTTCTGTTTAATGAGCTAGAGATTCCCGTGGAAGAGTACTCCTTCGGTAGATCCAAGATATTCATCCGAA
ACCCAAGGACATTATTCCAATTAGAAGACCTAAGGAAGCAGCGGCTGGAGGACCTGGCCACTCTCATTCA
GAAGATTTATCGAGGATGGAAATGTCGTACACATTTTCTGCTCATGAAAAGAAGCCAAGTCGTGATTGCC
GCCTGGTACAGGAGATACGCGCAACAAAAGCGATATCAGTAATCTAGATAACTGATCATAATCAGCCATA
CCACATTTGTAGAGGTTTTACTTGCTTTAAAAAACCTCCCACACCTCCCCCTGAACCTGAAACATAAAAT
GAATGCAATTGTTGTTGTTAACTTGTTTATTGCAGCTTATAATGGTTACAAATAAAGCAATAGCATCACA
AATTTCACAAATAAAGCATTTTTTTCACTGCATTCTAGTTGTGGTTTGTCCAAACTCATCAATGTATCTT
AACGCGTAAATTGTAAGCGTTAATATTTTGTTAAAATTCGCGTTAAATTTTTGTTAAATCAGCTCATTTT
TTAACCAATAGGCCGAAATCGGCAAAATCCCTTATAAATCAAAAGAATAGACCGAGATAGGGT
[37 nt withheld, positions 3984-4020]
AAAGAACGTGGACTCCAACGTCAAAGG
[49 nt withheld, positions 4048-4096]
T
[91 nt withheld, positions 4098-4188]
G
[124 nt withheld, positions 4190-4313]
CAGGTGGCACTTTTCGGGGAAATGTGCGCGGAACCCCTATTTGTTTATTTTTCTAAATACATTCAAATAT
GTATCCGCTCATGAGACAATAACCCTGATAAATGCTTCAATAATATTGAAAAAGGAAGAGTCCTGAGGCG
GAAAGAACCAGCTGTGGAATGTGTGTCAGTTAGGGTGTGGAAAGTCCCCAGGCTCCCCAGCAGGCAGAAG
TATGCAAAGCATGCATCTCAATTAGTCAGCAACCAGGTGTGGAAAGTCCCCAGGCTCCCCAGCAGGCAGA
AGTATGCAAAGCATGCATCTCAATTAGTCAGCAACCATAGTCCCGCCCCTAACTCCGCCCATCCCGCCCC
TAACTCCGCCCAGTTCCGCCCATTCTCCGCCCCATGGCTGACTAATTTTTTTTATTTATGCAGAGGCCGA
GGCCGCCTCGGCCTCTGAGCTATTCCAGAAGTAGTGAGGAGGCTTTTTTGGAGGCCTAGGCTTTTGCAAA
GATCGATCAAGAGACAGGATGAGGATCGTTTCGCATGATTGAACAAGATGGATTGCACGCAGGTTCTCCG
GCCGCTTGGGTGGAGAGGCTATTCGGCTATGACTGGGCACAACAGACAATCGGCTGCTCTGATGCCGCCG
TGTTCCGGCTGTCAGCGCAGGGGCGCCCGGTTCTTTTTGTCAAGACCGACCTGTCCGGTGCCCTGAATGA
ACTGCAAGACGAGGCAGCGCGGCTATCGTGGCTGGCCACGACGGGCGTTCCTTGCGCAGCTGTGCTCGAC
GTTGTCACTGAAGCGGGAAGGGACTGGCTGCTATTGGGCGAAGTGCCGGGGCAGGATCTCCTGTCATCTC
ACCTTGCTCCTGCCGAGAAAGTATCCATCATGGCTGATGCAATGCGGCGGCTGCATACGCTTGATCCGGC
TACCTGCCCATTCGACCACCAAGCGAAACATCGCATCGAGCGAGCACGTACTCGGATGGAAGCCGGTCTT
GTCGATCAGGATGATCTGGACGAAGAGCATCAGGGGCTCGCGCCAGCCGAACTGTTCGCCAGGCTCAAGG
CGAGCATGCCCGACGGCGAGGATCTCGTCGTGACCCATGGCGATGCCTGCTTGCCGAATATCATGGTGGA
AAATGGCCGCTTTTCTGGATTCATCGACTGTGGCCGGCTGGGTGTGGCGGACCGCTATCAGGACATAGCG
TTGGCTACCCGTGATATTGCTGAAGAGCTTGGCGGCGAATGGGCTGACCGCTTCCTCGTGCTTTACGGTA
TCGCCGCTCCCGATTCGCAGCGCATCGCCTTCTATCGCCTTCTTGACGAGTTCTTCTGAGCGGGACTCTG
GGGTTCGAAATGACCGACCAAGCGACGCCCAACCTGCCATCACGAGATTTCGATTCCACCGCCGCCTTCT
ATGAAAGGTTGGGCTTCGGAATCGTTTTCCGGGACGCCGGCTGGATGATCCTCCAGCGCGGGGATCTCAT
GCTGGAGTTCTTCGCCCACCCTAGGGGGAGGCTAACTGAAACACGGAAGGAGACAATACCGGAAGGAACC
CGCGCTATGACGGCAATAAAAAGACAGAATAAAACGCACGGTGTTGGGTCGTTTGTTCATAAACGCGGGG
TTCGGTCCCAGGGCTGGCACTCTGTCGATACCCCACCGAGACCCCATTGGGGCCAATACGCCCGCGTTTC
TTCCTTTTCCCCACCCCACCCCCCAAGTTCGGGTGAAGGCCCAGGGCTCGCAGCCAACGTCGGGGCGGCA
GGCCCTGCCATAGCCTCAGGTTACTCATATATACTTTAGATTGATTTAAAACTTCATTTTTAATTTAAAA
GGATCTAGGTGAAGATCCTTTTTGATAATCTCATGACCAAAATCCCTTAACGTGAGTTTTCGTTCCACTG
AGCGTCAGACCCCGTAGAAAAGATCAAAGGATCTTCTTGAGATCCTTTTTTTCTGCGCGTAATCTGCTGC
TTGCAAACAAAAAAACCACCGCTACCAGCGGTGGTTTGTTTGCCGGATCAAGAGCTACCAACTCTTTTTC
CGAAGGTAACTGGCTTCAGCAGAGCGCAGATACCAAATACTGTTCTTCTAGTGTAGCCGTAGTTAGGCCA
CCACTTCAAGAACTCTGTAGCACCGCCTACATACCTCGCTCTGCTAATCCTGTTACCAGTGGCTGCTGCC
AGTGGCGATAAGTCGTGTCTTACCGGGTTGGACTCAAGACGATAGTTACCGGATAAGGCGCAGCGGTCGG
GCTGAACGGGGGGTTCGTGCACACAGCCCAGCTTGGAGCGAACGACCTACACCGAACTGAGATACCTACA
GCGTGAGCTATGAGAAAGCGCCACGCTTCCCGAAGGGAGAAAGGCGGACAGGTATCCGGTAAGCGGCAGG
GTCGGAACAGGAGAGCGCACGAGGGAGCTTCCAGGGGGAAACGCCTGGTATCTTTATAGTCCTGTCGGGT
TTCGCCACCTCTGACTTGAGCGTCGATTTTTGTGATGCTCGTCAGGGGGGCGGAGCCTATGGAAAAACGC
CAGCAACGCGGCCTTTTTACGGTTCCTGGCCTTTTGCTGGCCTTTTGCTCACATGTTCTTTCCTGCGTTA
TCCCCTGATTCTGTGGATAACCGTATTACCGCCATGCAT
